Addgene plasmid #120697: Smp_061310-Cd4-bio-His
Purpose: Expression of recombinant S. mansoni protein
Depositing lab: Gavin Wright. Depositing organization: Wellcome Sanger Institute. Publication: A library of cell-surface and secreted proteins from Schistosoma mansoni identifies early serological markers of infection. Cécile Crosnier, Anna V. Protasio, Gabriel Rinaldi, Shona Wilson, Matthew Berriman, Gavin J. Wright. bioRXiv 10.1101/593616.
Backbone
  Vector backbone: pTT3
  Backbone manufacturer: Yves Durocher, NRC
  Backbone size w/o insert (bp): 6686
  Vector type: Mammalian Expression
Growth in bacteria
  Bacterial resistance: Ampicillin, 100 μg/mL
  Growth temperature: 37°C
  Growth strain: DH5alpha
  Copy number: High Copy
Gene/Insert
  Gene/Insert name: Smp_061310
  Species: Schistosoma mansoni
  Insert size (bp): 724
  Entrez Gene: Smp_061310.1 (a.k.a. Smp_061310.1, Smp_061310.2, Smp_061310.3)
  Promoter: CMV
  Tag / fusion protein: ratCd4(d3+4)-bio-6His (C terminal on backbone)
  Cloning method: Restriction Enzyme; 5′ cloning site NotI (not destroyed); 3′ cloning site AscI (not destroyed)
Terms and licenses: Academic/Nonprofit Terms; Industry Terms: Not Available to Industry
How to cite: Smp_061310-Cd4-bio-His was a gift from Gavin Wright (Addgene plasmid # 120697 ; http://n2t.net/addgene:120697 ; RRID:Addgene_120697)
