[The description below was written by a language model from this plasmid's Addgene catalogue record and pLannotate feature annotations shown in this document.]
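Description:
Smp_061310-Cd4-bio-His is a mammalian expression plasmid built on the pTT3 backbone for producing a recombinant, secreted form of the Schistosoma mansoni protein Smp_061310. It is maintained in E. coli through a high-copy ColE1/pUC-type origin and selected with ampicillin via the β-lactamase gene. The backbone also carries the Epstein-Barr virus oriP element, which supports episomal maintenance in cells that supply EBNA1 and is a hallmark of vectors designed for high-yield transient transfection. Short lac, tet promoter and bla fragments annotated near the bacterial region appear to be backbone remnants with no role in expression.

Transcription is driven by the CMV immediate-early enhancer and promoter, which span the numbering origin of the circular sequence. Adenovirus-derived leader and splice elements and a chimeric intron follow; the antisense "PTP" annotation in this region most likely reflects the adenoviral leader sequence and not an expressed gene. The open reading frame begins with a mouse immunoglobulin heavy chain signal sequence that directs the product into the secretory pathway. The roughly 0.7 kb parasite insert, cloned between retained NotI and AscI sites, occupies the unannotated gap after it and is fused at its C terminus to rat Cd4 domains 3 and 4. According to the catalogue entry, these are followed by a biotinylation ("bio") sequence and a 6xHis tag, neither of which is annotated in the feature table. A rabbit β-globin polyadenylation signal ends the transcript.

The Cd4 domains provide a common antigenic tag, the biotinylation site allows capture on streptavidin surfaces, and the His tag permits metal-affinity purification. The plasmid belongs to a library of S. mansoni cell-surface and secreted proteins assembled to identify early serological markers of infection.
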