Features (pLannotate 1.2.2; 18 found; start..end, strand, type, name):
      2..201     +  promoter       CMV promoter: human cytomegalovirus (CMV) immediate early promoter
    269..307     +  misc_feature   Ad SA (fragment): adenovirus major late transcript splice acceptor (Friedrich and Soriano, 1991)
    340..549     -  CDS            PTP (fragment): TERM_ADE02 - Experimental evidence at protein level: Swiss-Prot protein existence level 1. Protein covalently bound to the viral DNA that acts as a primer for viral genomic replication by DNA strand displacement. Assembles on the viral origin of replication in an initiation complex with viral polymerase, DBP, host NFIA and host POU2F1/OCT1. During initiation, the polymerase covalently couples the first dCTP with Ser- 580 of pTP. The terminal protein stimulates the template activity over 20 fold compared to protein-free templates. Neo-synthesized viral genomes are linked to two preterminal prot
    580..669     +  intron         chimeric intron (fragment): chimera between introns from adenovirus and immunoglobulin heavy chain genes
    688..734     +  CDS            IgH signal sequence (fragment): signal sequence from the mouse immunoglobulin heavy chain variable region
   1537..2097    +  CDS            Cd4 (fragment): CD4_RAT - Experimental evidence at protein level: Swiss-Prot protein existence level 1. Integral membrane glycoprotein that plays an essential role in the immune response and serves multiple functions in responses against both external and internal offenses. In T-cells, functions primarily as a coreceptor for MHC class II molecule:peptide complex. The antigens presented by class II peptides are derived from extracellular proteins while class I peptides are derived from cytosolic proteins. Interacts simultaneously with the T-cell receptor (TCR) and the MHC class II presented by antigen presenti
   2257..2312    +  polyA_signal   β-globin poly(A) signal: rabbit β-globin polyadenylation signal (Gil and Proudfoot, 1987)
   2826..4507    -  rep_origin     oriP (fragment): Epstein-Barr virus oriP replication origin (Yates et al., 2000)
   4634..4738    +  promoter       AmpR promoter: bla
   4739..5599    +  CDS            AmpR: β-lactamase; bla; confers resistance to ampicillin, carbenicillin, and related antibiotics
   5770..6358    +  rep_origin     ori: high-copy-number ColE1/pMB1/pBR322/pUC origin of replication
   6541..6633    +  CDS            lacI (fragment): lac repressor; lacI; The lac repressor binds to the lac operator to inhibit transcription in E. coli. This inhibition can be relieved by adding lactose or isopropyl-β-D-thiogalactopyranoside (IPTG).
   6646..6667    +  protein_bind   CAP binding site: CAP binding activates transcription in the presence of cAMP. E. coli catabolite activator protein
   6682..6712    +  promoter       lac promoter: promoter for the E. coli lac operon
   6720..6736    +  protein_bind   lac operator: The lac repressor binds to the lac operator to inhibit transcription in E. coli. This inhibition can be relieved by adding lactose or isopropyl-β-D-thiogalactopyranoside (IPTG). lac repressor encoded by lacI
   6806..6822    +  promoter       tet promoter (fragment): E. coli promoter for tetracycline efflux protein gene
   6832..6857    -  CDS            bla(M) (fragment): β-lactamase lacking the signal sequence; bla(M); allows cytosolic expression of β-lactamase
   7031..7410    +  enhancer       CMV enhancer: human cytomegalovirus immediate early enhancer
>Addgene plasmid #120697 | Smp_061310-Cd4-bio-His | addgene full sequence | sequence record 234779 | Addgene NGS Result
GTGATGCGGTTTTGGCAGTACACCAATGGGCGTGGATAGCGGTTTGACTCACGGGGATTTCCAAGTCTCC
ACCCCATTGACGTCAATGGGAGTTTGTTTTGGCACCAAAATCAACGGGACTTTCCAAAATGTCGTAATAA
CCCCGCCCCGTTGACGCAAATGGGCGGTAGGCGTGTACGGTGGGAGGTCTATATAAGCAGAGCTCGTTTA
GTGAACCGTCAGATCCTCACTCTCTTCCGCATCGCTGTCTGCGAGGGCCAGCTGTTGGGCTCGCGGTTGA
GGACAAACTCTTCGCGGTCTTTCCAGTACTCTTGGATCGGAAACCCGTCGGCCTCCGAACGGTACTCCGC
CACCGAGGGACCTGAGCGAGTCCGCATCGACCGGATCGGAAAACCTCTCGAGAAAGGCGTCTAACCAGTC
ACAGTCGCAAGGTAGGCTGAGCACCGTGGCGGGCGGCAGCGGGTGGCGGTCGGGGTTGTTTCTGGCGGAG
GTGCTGCTGATGATGTAATTAAAGTAGGCGGTCTTGAGACGGCGGATGGTCGAGGTGAGGTGTGGCAGGC
TTGAGATCCAGCTGTTGGGGTGAGTACTCCCTCTCAAAAGCGGGCATTACTTCTGCGCTAAGATTGTCAG
TTTCCAAAAACGAGGAGGATTTGATATTCACCTGGCCCGATCTGGCCATACACTTGAGTGACAATGACAT
CCACTTTGCCTTTCTCTCCACAGGTGTCCACTCCCAGGTCCAAGTTTGCCACCATGGAGTTTCAGACCCA
GGTACTCATGTCCCTGCTGCTCTGCATGTCTGGTGCGGCCGCCTATGTGATCGAGGGCACCGTGGTCATG
CCCCCCGAGGCCCCTCCAGACTGGCACGTGAACACCCGGATCAATATCGCCGGCGACCAGTTCGTGGGCT
TCGTGAAGGCCGACGGCAACTTCGAAGTGACCAACGTGCCCAGCGGCAGCTACATCGTGGAAGTGATCAA
CCCCGTGTACTATTTTCAGGGCGTGCGGGTGGACATCAGCAGCAAGGGCCGGATCCGGGCCAGACAGCTG
AACGCCCCTCAGCCCAACGCCGTGAAAGAGCTGCCCTACCCCCTGCGGCTGAGCAGCAGCGGCAGAGCCG
TGTACTTCAAGGCCAGAGAGCAGCTGCGGACCCTGGACCTGCTGTTCAACCCCAACGTGCTGTACGTGCT
GGTGCCCCTGCTGCTGGTGGTCATCCTGACCAAGCTGGTCAACACCAACGACCCCAGCGTGCAGAAAGAA
ATGCAGCAGATGAACATCCTGAACCCCCAGCAGCAGCTGCCCGATATGAGCGAGTTCCTGAGCAGCCTGA
GCCTGTTCGGCGGCAACACCAAAAAGACCAACCCCACCACCATCAACAAGAGAAAGAGCGCCGAGAAGCA
CCGGCAGGTCACAAACAGCGCCGGCATCAGCGAGAGCCCCAGCCAGTACACCACCGTGTCCAACACCAGC
AACACCACCAGCTCCAGCAGCAACAGCGCCAGCAAGCGGACCACCACCAAGGCCCGGAAGGCCGAAGGCG
CGCCGTCGACCTCCATCACGGCCTATAAGAGTGAGGGGGAGTCAGCGGAGTTCTCCTTCCCACTCAACCT
TGGAGAGGAAAGCCTGCAGGGAGAGTTGAGATGGAAGGCAGAGAAGGCTCCTTCTTCCCAGTCCTGGATC
ACCTTCTCCCTAAAGAACCAAAAGGTGTCTGTGCAGAAGTCTACTAGCAACCCCAAGTTCCAGCTGTCCG
AAACGCTCCCACTCACCCTTCAGATACCCCAGGTCTCCCTTCAGTTTGCTGGTTCTGGCAACCTGACCCT
GACTCTGGACAGAGGGATACTGTATCAGGAAGTGAACCTGGTGGTGATGAAAGTGACTCAGCCCGACAGC
AACACTTTGACCTGTGAGGTGATGGGACCCACCTCACCCAAGATGAGACTGATCTTGAAGCAGGAGAATC
AGGAGGCCAGGGTCTCCAGGCAGGAGAAAGTGATTCAAGTGCAGGCCCCTGAAGCAGGGGTGTGGCAATG
TCTACTGAGTGAAGGTGAAGAGGTCAAGATGGACTCCAAGATCCAGGTTTTATCCAAAGGGTTGAATTCC
GGCAGCCTGCACCACATCCTGGACGCCCAGAAGATGCTGTGGAACCACAGGGACAGGAACCTGCCTCCTC
TGGCCCCTCTGGGCCCCCACCACCATCACCACCATTGAGTCTAGACACGTGATTAATTAAGGATCCCCCG
ACCTCGACCTCTGGCTAATAAAGGAAATTTATTTTCATTGCAATAGTGTGTTGGAATTTTTTGTGTCTCT
CACTCGGAAGGACATATGGGAGGGCAAATCATTTGGTCGAGATCCCTCGGAGATCTCTAGCTAGAGGATC
GATCCCCGCCCCGGACGAACTAAACCTGACTACGACATCTCTGCCCCTTCTTCGCGGGGCAGTGCATGTA
ATCCCTTCAGTTGGTTGGTACAACTTGCCAACTGGGCCCTGTTCCACATGTGACACGGGGGGGGACCAAA
CACAAAGGGGTTCTCTGACTGTAGTTGACATCCTTATAAATGGATGTGCACATTTGCCAACACTGAGTGG
CTTTCATCCTGGAGCAGACTTTGCAGTCTGTGGACTGCAACACAACATTGCCTTTATGTGTAACTCTTGG
CTGAAGCTCTTACACCAATGCTGGGGGACATGTACCTCCCAGGGGCCCAGGAAGACTACGGGAGGCTACA
CCAACGTCAATCAGAGGGGCCTGTGTAGCTACCGATAAGCGGACCCTCAAGAGGGCATTAGCAATAGTGT
TTATAAGGCCCCCTTGTTAACCCTAAACGGGTAGCATATGCTTCCCGGGTAGTAGTATATACTATCCAGA
CTAACCCTAATTCAATAGCATATGTTACCCAACGGGAAGCATATGCTATCGAATTAGGGTTAGTAAAAGG
GTCCTAAGGAACAGCGATATCTCCCACCCCATGAGCTGTCACGGTTTTATTTACATGGGGTCAGGATTCC
ACGAGGGTAGTGAACCATTTTAGTCACAAGGGCAGTGGCTGAAGATCAAGGAGCGGGCAGTGAACTCTCC
TGAATCTTCGCCTGCTTCTTCATTCTCCTTCGTTTAGCTAATAGAATAACTGCTGAGTTGTGAACAGTAA
GGTGTATGTGAGGTGCTCGAAAACAAGGTTTCAGGTGACGCCCCCAGAATAAAATTTGGACGGGGGGTTC
AGTGGTGGCATTGTGCTATGACACCAATATAACCCTCACAAACCCCTTGGGCAATAAATACTAGTGTAGG
AATGAAACATTCTGAATATCTTTAACAATAGAAATCCATGGGGTGGGGACAAGCCGTAAAGACTGGATGT
CCATCTCACACGAATTTATGGCTATGGGCAACACATAATCCTAGTGCAATATGATACTGGGGTTATTAAG
ATGTGTCCCAGGCAGGGACCAAGACAGGTGAACCATGTTGTTACACTCTATTTGTAACAAGGGGAAAGAG
AGTGGACGCCGACAGCAGCGGACTCCACTGGTTGTCTCTAACACCCCCGAAAATTAAACGGGGCTCCACG
CCAATGGGGCCCATAAACAAAGACAAGTGGCCACTCTTTTTTTTGAAATTGTGGAGTGGGGGCACGCGTC
AGCCCCCACACGCCGCCCTGCGGTTTTGGACTGTAAAATAAGGGTGTAATAACTTGGCTGATTGTAACCC
CGCTAACCACTGCGGTCAAACCACTTGCCCACAAAACCACTAATGGCACCCCGGGGAATACCTGCATAAG
TAGGTGGGCGGGCCAAGATAGGGGCGCGATTGCTGCGATCTGGAGGACAAATTACACACACTTGCGCCTG
AGCGCCAAGCACAGGGTTGTTGGTCCTCATATTCACGAGGTCGCTGAGAGCACGGTGGGCTAATGTTGCC
ATGGGTAGCATATACTACCCAAATATCTGGATAGCATATGCTATCCTAATCTATATCTGGGTAGCATAGG
CTATCCTAATCTATATCTGGGTAGCATATGCTATCCTAATCTATATCTGGGTAGTATATGCTATCCTAAT
TTATATCTGGGTAGCATAGGCTATCCTAATCTATATCTGGGTAGCATATGCTATCCTAATCTATATCTGG
GTAGTATATGCTATCCTAATCTGTATCCGGGTAGCATATGCTATCCTAATAGAGATTAGGGTAGTATATG
CTATCCTAATTTATATCTGGGTAGCATATACTACCCAAATATCTGGATAGCATATGCTATCCTAATCTAT
ATCTGGGTAGCATATGCTATCCTAATCTATATCTGGGTAGCATAGGCTATCCTAATCTATATCTGGGTAG
CATATGCTATCCTAATCTATATCTGGGTAGTATATGCTATCCTAATTTATATCTGGGTAGCATAGGCTAT
CCTAATCTATATCTGGGTAGCATATGCTATCCTAATCTATATCTGGGTAGTATATGCTATCCTAATCTGT
ATCCGGGTAGCATATGCTATCCTCATGATAAGCTGTCAAACATGAGAATTTTCTTGAAGACGAAAGGGCC
TCGTGATACGCCTATTTTTATAGGTTAATGTCATGATAATAATGGTTTCTTAGACGTCAGGTGGCACTTT
TCGGGGAAATGTGCGCGGAACCCCTATTTGTTTATTTTTCTAAATACATTCAAATATGTATCCGCTCATG
AGACAATAACCCTGATAAATGCTTCAATAATATTGAAAAAGGAAGAGTATGAGTATTCAACATTTCCGTG
TCGCCCTTATTCCCTTTTTTGCGGCATTTTGCCTTCCTGTTTTTGCTCACCCAGAAACGCTGGTGAAAGT
AAAAGATGCTGAAGATCAGTTGGGTGCACGAGTGGGTTACATCGAACTGGATCTCAACAGCGGTAAGATC
CTTGAGAGTTTTCGCCCCGAAGAACGTTTTCCAATGATGAGCACTTTTAAAGTTCTGCTATGTGGCGCGG
TATTATCCCGTGTTGACGCCGGGCAAGAGCAACTCGGTCGCCGCATACACTATTCTCAGAATGACTTGGT
TGAGTACTCACCAGTCACAGAAAAGCATCTTACGGATGGCATGACAGTAAGAGAATTATGCAGTGCTGCC
ATAACCATGAGTGATAACACTGCGGCCAACTTACTTCTGACAACGATCGGAGGACCGAAGGAGCTAACCG
CTTTTTTGCACAACATGGGGGATCATGTAACTCGCCTTGATCGTTGGGAACCGGAGCTGAATGAAGCCAT
ACCAAACGACGAGCGTGACACCACGATGCCTGCAGCAATGGCAACAACGTTGCGCAAACTATTAACTGGC
GAACTACTTACTCTAGCTTCCCGGCAACAATTAATAGACTGGATGGAGGCGGATAAAGTTGCAGGACCAC
TTCTGCGCTCGGCCCTTCCGGCTGGCTGGTTTATTGCTGATAAATCTGGAGCCGGTGAGCGTGGGTCTCG
CGGTATCATTGCAGCACTGGGGCCAGATGGTAAGCCCTCCCGTATCGTAGTTATCTACACGACGGGGAGT
CAGGCAACTATGGATGAACGAAATAGACAGATCGCTGAGATAGGTGCCTCACTGATTAAGCATTGGTAAC
TGTCAGACCAAGTTTACTCATATATACTTTAGATTGATTTAAAACTTCATTTTTAATTTAAAAGGATCTA
GGTGAAGATCCTTTTTGATAATCTCATGACCAAAATCCCTTAACGTGAGTTTTCGTTCCACTGAGCGTCA
GACCCCGTAGAAAAGATCAAAGGATCTTCTTGAGATCCTTTTTTTCTGCGCGTAATCTGCTGCTTGCAAA
CAAAAAAACCACCGCTACCAGCGGTGGTTTGTTTGCCGGATCAAGAGCTACCAACTCTTTTTCCGAAGGT
AACTGGCTTCAGCAGAGCGCAGATACCAAATACTGTTCTTCTAGTGTAGCCGTAGTTAGGCCACCACTTC
AAGAACTCTGTAGCACCGCCTACATACCTCGCTCTGCTAATCCTGTTACCAGTGGCTGCTGCCAGTGGCG
ATAAGTCGTGTCTTACCGGGTTGGACTCAAGACGATAGTTACCGGATAAGGCGCAGCGGTCGGGCTGAAC
GGGGGGTTCGTGCACACAGCCCAGCTTGGAGCGAACGACCTACACCGAACTGAGATACCTACAGCGTGAG
CTATGAGAAAGCGCCACGCTTCCCGAAGGGAGAAAGGCGGACAGGTATCCGGTAAGCGGCAGGGTCGGAA
CAGGAGAGCGCACGAGGGAGCTTCCAGGGGGAAACGCCTGGTATCTTTATAGTCCTGTCGGGTTTCGCCA
CCTCTGACTTGAGCGTCGATTTTTGTGATGCTCGTCAGGGGGGCGGAGCCTATGGAAAAACGCCAGCAAC
GCGGCCTTTTTACGGTTCCTGGCCTTTTGCTGGCCTTTTGCTCACATGTTCTTTCCTGCGTTATCCCCTG
ATTCTGTGGATAACCGTATTACCGCCTTTGAGTGAGCTGATACCGCTCGCCGCAGCCGAACGACCGAGCG
CAGCGAGTCAGTGAGCGAGGAAGCGGAAGAGCGCCCAATACGCAAACCGCCTCTCCCCGCGCGTTGGCCG
ATTCATTAATGCAGCTGGCACGACAGGTTTCCCGACTGGAAAGCGGGCAGTGAGCGCAACGCAATTAATG
TGAGTTAGCTCACTCATTAGGCACCCCAGGCTTTACACTTTATGCTTCCGGCTCGTATGTTGTGTGGAAT
TGTGAGCGGATAACAATTTCACACAGGAAACAGCTATGACCATGATTACGCCAAGCTCTAGCTAGAGGTC
GACCAATTCTCATGTTTGACAGCTTATCATCGCAGATCCGGGCAACGTTGTTGCCATTGCTGCAGGCGCA
GAACTGGTAGGTATGGAAGATCTATACATTGAATCAATATTGGCAATTAGCCATATTAGTCATTGGTTAT
ATAGCATAAATCAATATTGGCTATTGGCCATTGCATACGTTGTATCTATATCATAATATGTACATTTATA
TTGGCTCATGTCCAATATGACCGCCATGTTGACATTGATTATTGACTAGTTATTAATAGTAATCAATTAC
GGGGTCATTAGTTCATAGCCCATATATGGAGTTCCGCGTTACATAACTTACGGTAAATGGCCCGCCTGGC
TGACCGCCCAACGACCCCCGCCCATTGACGTCAATAATGACGTATGTTCCCATAGTAACGCCAATAGGGA
CTTTCCATTGACGTCAATGGGTGGAGTATTTACGGTAAACTGCCCACTTGGCAGTACATCAAGTGTATCA
TATGCCAAGTCCGCCCCCTATTGACGTCAATGACGGTAAATGGCCCGCCTGGCATTATGCCCAGTACATG
ACCTTACGGGACTTTCCTACTTGGCAGTACATCTACGTATTAGTCATCGCTATTACCATG
